Addgene plasmid #134856: pAT699-CMV/CAG_Flag-hGADD45A-PUFa-hTET1(CD)
Purpose: 3rd generation lentiviral expression of Flag-tagged Casilio-ME2.2 effector hGADD45A-PUFa-hTET1(CD) in mammalian cells
Depositing lab: Albert Cheng. Depositing organization: Jackson Laboratory. Publication: Enhanced CRISPR-based DNA demethylation by Casilio-ME-mediated RNA-guided coupling of methylcytosine oxidation and DNA repair pathways. Taghbalout A, Du M, Jillette N, Rosikiewicz W, Rath A, Heinen CD, Li S, Cheng AW. Nat Commun. 2019 Sep 20;10(1):4296. doi: 10.1038/s41467-019-12339-7. PubMed 31541098.
Backbone
  Vector backbone: pLX302
  Backbone manufacturer: Plasmid #25896
  Backbone size w/o insert (bp): 9573
  Total vector size (bp): 12114
  Vector type: Mammalian Expression, Lentiviral, CRISPR, Synthetic Biology
  Selectable markers: Puromycin
Growth in bacteria
  Bacterial resistance: Ampicillin, 100 μg/mL
  Growth temperature: 30°C
  Growth strain: NEB Stable
  Copy number: Low Copy
Gene/Insert
  Gene/Insert name: 3xFlag-GADD45A-PUFa-TET1(CD)
  Species: H. sapiens (human), Synthetic
  Insert size (bp): 4182
  Promoter: CMV/CAG
  Tag / fusion protein: 3xFlag-GADD45A-PUFa-TET1(CD) (N terminal on insert)
  Cloning method: Gateway Cloning
  Sequencing primers: 5′ cgcaaatgggcggtaggcgtg; 3′ agcagcgtatccacatagcg
Terms and licenses: Academic/Nonprofit Terms; Industry Terms: Not Available to Industry
How to cite: pAT699-CMV/CAG_Flag-hGADD45A-PUFa-hTET1(CD) was a gift from Albert Cheng (Addgene plasmid # 134856)
