[The description below was written by a language model from this plasmid's Addgene catalogue record and pLannotate feature annotations shown in this document.]
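Description:
pAT699-CMV/CAG_Flag-hGADD45A-PUFa-hTET1(CD) is a third-generation, self-inactivating lentiviral expression vector of about 12.1 kb, built on the pLX302 Gateway destination backbone. It delivers a Casilio-ME2.2 DNA demethylation effector into mammalian cells. In bacteria it is maintained through a ColE1/pUC-type origin and ampicillin resistance, although the catalogue lists it as low copy. An f1 origin and remnants of a lac/lacZα cloning region are also present. The viral portion has an RSV promoter driving a truncated HIV-1 5' LTR, followed by the Ψ packaging signal, RRE, cPPT/CTS, WPRE and a ΔU3 3' LTR, so packaging functions must be supplied in trans. An hPGK promoter–puromycin N-acetyltransferase cassette within the provirus allows selection of transduced cells.

The payload sits between attB1 and attB2 sites left by Gateway recombination. It is a roughly 4.2 kb open reading frame encoding an N-terminally 3xFlag-tagged fusion of human GADD45A, three SV40 nuclear localization signals, the PUFa RNA-binding domain (annotated as a PUM1 fragment) and the catalytic domain of human TET1. The catalogue gives the promoter as CMV/CAG, whereas the feature table annotates only the CMV enhancer and promoter upstream of attB1. A backbone V5 tag lies just beyond attB2, but the record does not state whether it is translated in frame.

In the Casilio system, PUF domains bind cognate sites appended to a guide RNA, which recruits the effector to dCas9-targeted loci. Here TET1 oxidizes 5-methylcytosine, and the GADD45A moiety is intended to couple that oxidation to DNA repair and so enhance targeted demethylation. The dCas9 and guide RNA components are not carried on this plasmid.
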