Features (pLannotate 1.2.2; 36 found; start..end, strand, type, name):
      1..589     +  rep_origin     ori: high-copy-number ColE1/pMB1/pBR322/pUC origin of replication
    772..864     +  CDS            lacI (fragment): lac repressor; lacI; The lac repressor binds to the lac operator to inhibit transcription in E. coli. This inhibition can be relieved by adding lactose or isopropyl-β-D-thiogalactopyranoside (IPTG).
    877..898     +  protein_bind   CAP binding site: CAP binding activates transcription in the presence of cAMP. E. coli catabolite activator protein
    913..943     +  promoter       lac promoter: promoter for the E. coli lac operon
    947..969     +  protein_bind   lac operator (fragment): The lac repressor binds to the lac operator to inhibit transcription in E. coli. This inhibition can be relieved by adding lactose or isopropyl-β-D-thiogalactopyranoside (IPTG). lac repressor encoded by lacI
   1012..1030    +  promoter       T3 promoter: promoter for bacteriophage T3 RNA polymerase
   1058..1284    +  promoter       RSV promoter: Rous sarcoma virus enhancer/promoter
   1285..1465    +  LTR            5' LTR (truncated): truncated 5' long terminal repeat (LTR) from HIV-1
   1512..1637    +  misc_feature   HIV-1 Ψ: packaging signal of human immunodeficiency virus type 1
   1621..1984    +  CDS            HIV-1 gag (fragment): gag protein from human immunodeficiency virus 1; gag
   2130..2363    +  misc_feature   RRE: The Rev response element (RRE) of HIV-1 allows for Rev-dependent mRNA export from the nucleus to the cytoplasm.
   2740..2766    +  CDS            Rev (fragment): human immunodeficiency virus 1 (HIV-1) Rev protein; rev; enhances nuclear export of unspliced and incompletely spliced viral mRNAs
   2767..3267    +  promoter       hPGK promoter: human phosphoglycerate kinase 1 promoter
   3289..3888    +  CDS            PuroR (fragment): puromycin N-acetyltransferase; pac from Streptomyces; confers resistance to puromycin
   3930..4047    +  misc_feature   cPPT/CTS: central polypurine tract and central termination sequence of HIV-1
   4164..4467    +  enhancer       CMV enhancer: human cytomegalovirus immediate early enhancer
   4468..4671    +  promoter       CMV promoter: human cytomegalovirus (CMV) immediate early promoter
   4694..4718    +  protein_bind   attB1: mutant version of attB; recombination site for the Gateway® BP reaction BP Clonase™
   4847..5341    +  CDS            GADD45A: GA45A_HUMAN - Also known as DDIT1, GADD45. Experimental evidence at protein level: Swiss-Prot protein existence level 1. In T-cells, functions as a regulator of p38 MAPKs by inhibiting p88 phosphorylation and activity (By similarity). Might affect PCNA interaction with some CDK (cell division protein kinase) complexes; stimulates DNA excision repair in vitro and inhibits entry of cells into S phase. From Homo sapiens (Human).
   5390..5410    +  CDS            SV40 NLS: nuclear localization signal of SV40 (simian virus 40) large T antigen
   5414..5434    +  CDS            SV40 NLS: nuclear localization signal of SV40 (simian virus 40) large T antigen
   5438..5458    +  CDS            SV40 NLS: nuclear localization signal of SV40 (simian virus 40) large T antigen
   5576..6622    +  CDS            PUM1 (fragment): PUM1_HUMAN - Also known as KIAA0099 From Homo sapiens (Human).
   6731..8890    +  CDS            TET1 (fragment): TET1_HUMAN - Also known as CXXC6, KIAA1676, LCX. Experimental evidence at protein level: Swiss-Prot protein existence level 1. Dioxygenase that catalyzes the conversion of the modified genomic base 5-methylcytosine (5mC) into 5-hydroxymethylcytosine (5hmC) and plays a key role in active DNA demethylation. Also mediates subsequent conversion of 5hmC into 5-formylcytosine (5fC), and conversion of 5fC to 5-carboxylcytosine (5caC). Conversion of 5mC into 5hmC, 5fC and 5caC probably constitutes the first step in cytosine demethylation. Methylation at the C5 position of cytosine bases is an epigenet
   8915..8939    -  protein_bind   attB2: mutant version of attB; recombination site for the Gateway® BP reaction BP Clonase™
   8941..8982    +  CDS            V5 tag: epitope tag from simian virus 5
   9024..9612    +  misc_feature   WPRE: woodchuck hepatitis virus posttranscriptional regulatory element
   9663..9682    +  misc_feature   cPPT/CTS (fragment): central polypurine tract and central termination sequence of HIV-1
   9684..9917    +  LTR            3' LTR (ΔU3): self-inactivating 3' long terminal repeat (LTR) from HIV-1
   9995..10116   +  polyA_signal   SV40 poly(A) signal: SV40 polyadenylation signal
  10156..10291   +  rep_origin     SV40 ori: SV40 origin of replication
  10312..10330   -  promoter       T7 promoter: promoter for bacteriophage T7 RNA polymerase
  10338..10493   +  CDS            lacZα (fragment): LacZα fragment of β-galactosidase; lacZ fragment
  10498..10926   +  rep_origin     f1 ori (sequence partly withheld): f1 bacteriophage origin of replication; arrow indicates direction of (+) strand synthesis
  10979..11083   +  promoter       AmpR promoter: bla
  11084..11944   +  CDS            AmpR: β-lactamase; bla; confers resistance to ampicillin, carbenicillin, and related antibiotics
>Addgene plasmid #134856 | pAT699-CMV/CAG_Flag-hGADD45A-PUFa-hTET1(CD) | addgene full sequence | sequence record 271848 | Addgene NGS Result
TTGAGATCCTTTTTTTCTGCGCGTAATCTGCTGCTTGCAAACAAAAAAACCACCGCTACCAGCGGTGGTT
TGTTTGCCGGATCAAGAGCTACCAACTCTTTTTCCGAAGGTAACTGGCTTCAGCAGAGCGCAGATACCAA
ATACTGTTCTTCTAGTGTAGCCGTAGTTAGGCCACCACTTCAAGAACTCTGTAGCACCGCCTACATACCT
CGCTCTGCTAATCCTGTTACCAGTGGCTGCTGCCAGTGGCGATAAGTCGTGTCTTACCGGGTTGGACTCA
AGACGATAGTTACCGGATAAGGCGCAGCGGTCGGGCTGAACGGGGGGTTCGTGCACACAGCCCAGCTTGG
AGCGAACGACCTACACCGAACTGAGATACCTACAGCGTGAGCTATGAGAAAGCGCCACGCTTCCCGAAGG
GAGAAAGGCGGACAGGTATCCGGTAAGCGGCAGGGTCGGAACAGGAGAGCGCACGAGGGAGCTTCCAGGG
GGAAACGCCTGGTATCTTTATAGTCCTGTCGGGTTTCGCCACCTCTGACTTGAGCGTCGATTTTTGTGAT
GCTCGTCAGGGGGGCGGAGCCTATGGAAAAACGCCAGCAACGCGGCCTTTTTACGGTTCCTGGCCTTTTG
CTGGCCTTTTGCTCACATGTTCTTTCCTGCGTTATCCCCTGATTCTGTGGATAACCGTATTACCGCCTTT
GAGTGAGCTGATACCGCTCGCCGCAGCCGAACGACCGAGCGCAGCGAGTCAGTGAGCGAGGAAGCGGAAG
AGCGCCCAATACGCAAACCGCCTCTCCCCGCGCGTTGGCCGATTCATTAATGCAGCTGGCACGACAGGTT
TCCCGACTGGAAAGCGGGCAGTGAGCGCAACGCAATTAATGTGAGTTAGCTCACTCATTAGGCACCCCAG
GCTTTACACTTTATGCTTCCGGCTCGTATGTTGTGTGGAATTGTGAGCGGATAACAATTTCACACAGGAA
ACAGCTATGACCATGATTACGCCAAGCGCGCAATTAACCCTCACTAAAGGGAACAAAAGCTGGAGCTGCA
AGCTTAATGTAGTCTTATGCAATACTCTTGTAGTCTTGCAACATGGTAACGATGAGTTAGCAACATGCCT
TACAAGGAGAGAAAAAGCACCGTGCATGCCGATTGGTGGAAGTAAGGTGGTACGATCGTGCCTTATTAGG
AAGGCAACAGACGGGTCTGACATGGATTGGACGAACCACTGAATTGCCGCATTGCAGAGATATTGTATTT
AAGTGCCTAGCTCGATACATAAACGGGTCTCTCTGGTTAGACCAGATCTGAGCCTGGGAGCTCTCTGGCT
AACTAGGGAACCCACTGCTTAAGCCTCAATAAAGCTTGCCTTGAGTGCTTCAAGTAGTGTGTGCCCGTCT
GTTGTGTGACTCTGGTAACTAGAGATCCCTCAGACCCTTTTAGTCAGTGTGGAAAATCTCTAGCAGTGGC
GCCCGAACAGGGACTTGAAAGCGAAAGGGAAACCAGAGGAGCTCTCTCGACGCAGGACTCGGCTTGCTGA
AGCGCGCACGGCAAGAGGCGAGGGGCGGCGACTGGTGAGTACGCCAAAAATTTTGACTAGCGGAGGCTAG
AAGGAGAGAGATGGGTGCGAGAGCGTCAGTATTAAGCGGGGGAGAATTAGATCGCGATGGGAAAAAATTC
GGTTAAGGCCAGGGGGAAAGAAAAAATATAAATTAAAACATATAGTATGGGCAAGCAGGGAGCTAGAACG
ATTCGCAGTTAATCCTGGCCTGTTAGAAACATCAGAAGGCTGTAGACAAATACTGGGACAGCTACAACCA
TCCCTTCAGACAGGATCAGAAGAACTTAGATCATTATATAATACAGTAGCAACCCTCTATTGTGTGCATC
AAAGGATAGAGATAAAAGACACCAAGGAAGCTTTAGACAAGATAGAGGAAGAGCAAAACAAAAGTAAGAC
CACCGCACAGCAAGCGGCCGCTGATCTTCAGACCTGGAGGAGGAGATATGAGGGACAATTGGAGAAGTGA
ATTATATAAATATAAAGTAGTAAAAATTGAACCATTAGGAGTAGCACCCACCAAGGCAAAGAGAAGAGTG
GTGCAGAGAGAAAAAAGAGCAGTGGGAATAGGAGCTTTGTTCCTTGGGTTCTTGGGAGCAGCAGGAAGCA
CTATGGGCGCAGCGTCAATGACGCTGACGGTACAGGCCAGACAATTATTGTCTGGTATAGTGCAGCAGCA
GAACAATTTGCTGAGGGCTATTGAGGCGCAACAGCATCTGTTGCAACTCACAGTCTGGGGCATCAAGCAG
CTCCAGGCAAGAATCCTGGCTGTGGAAAGATACCTAAAGGATCAACAGCTCCTGGGGATTTGGGGTTGCT
CTGGAAAACTCATTTGCACCACTGCTGTGCCTTGGAATGCTAGTTGGAGTAATAAATCTCTGGAACAGAT
TTGGAATCACACGACCTGGATGGAGTGGGACAGAGAAATTAACAATTACACAAGCTTAATACACTCCTTA
ATTGAAGAATCGCAAAACCAGCAAGAAAAGAATGAACAAGAATTATTGGAATTAGATAAATGGGCAAGTT
TGTGGAATTGGTTTAACATAACAAATTGGCTGTGGTATATAAAATTATTCATAATGATAGTAGGAGGCTT
GGTAGGTTTAAGAATAGTTTTTGCTGTACTTTCTATAGTGAATAGAGTTAGGCAGGGATATTCACCATTA
TCGTTTCAGACCCACCTCCCAACCCCGAGGGGACCCTTGCGCCTTTTCCAAGGCAGCCCTGGGTTTGCGC
AGGGACGCGGCTGCTCTGGGCGTGGTTCCGGGAAACGCAGCGGCGCCGACCCTGGGTCTCGCACATTCTT
CACGTCCGTTCGCAGCGTCACCCGGATCTTCGCCGCTACCCTTGTGGGCCCCCCGGCGACGCTTCCTGCT
CCGCCCCTAAGTCGGGAAGGTTCCTTGCGGTTCGCGGCGTGCCGGACGTGACAAACGGAAGCCGCACGTC
TCACTAGTACCCTCGCAGACGGACAGCGCCAGGGAGCAATGGCAGCGCGCCGACCGCGATGGGCTGTGGC
CAATAGCGGCTGCTCAGCAGGGCGCGCCGAGAGCAGCGGCCGGGAAGGGGCGGTGCGGGAGGCGGGGTGT
GGGGCGGTAGTGTGGGCCCTGTTCCTGCCCGCGCGGTGTTCCGCATTCTGCAAGCCTCCGGAGCGCACGT
CGGCAGTCGGCTCCCTCGTTGACCGAATCACCGACCTCTCTCCCCAGGGGGTACCACCGGAGCTTACCAT
GACCGAGTACAAGCCCACGGTGCGCCTCGCCACCCGCGACGACGTCCCCAGGGCCGTACGCACCCTCGCC
GCCGCGTTCGCCGACTACCCCGCCACGCGCCACACCGTCGATCCGGACCGCCACATCGAGCGGGTCACCG
AGCTGCAAGAACTCTTCCTCACGCGCGTCGGGCTCGACATCGGCAAGGTGTGGGTCGCGGACGACGGCGC
CGCCGTGGCGGTCTGGACCACGCCGGAGAGCGTCGAAGCGGGGGCGGTGTTCGCCGAGATCGGCCCGCGC
ATGGCCGAGTTGAGCGGTTCCCGGCTGGCCGCGCAGCAACAGATGGAAGGCCTCCTGGCGCCGCACCGGC
CCAAGGAGCCCGCGTGGTTCCTGGCCACCGTCGGCGTCTCGCCCGACCACCAGGGCAAGGGTCTGGGCAG
CGCCGTCGTGCTCCCCGGAGTGGAGGCGGCCGAGCGCGCCGGGGTGCCCGCCTTCCTGGAGACCTCCGCG
CCCCGCAACCTCCCCTTCTACGAGCGGCTCGGCTTCACCGTCACCGCCGACGTCGAGGTGCCCGAAGGAC
CGCGCACCTGGTGCATGACCCGCAAGCCCGGTGCCTGAGAATTCTAGATCTTGAGACAAATGGCAGTATT
CATCCACAATTTTAAAAGAAAAGGGGGGATTGGGGGGTACAGTGCAGGGGAAAGAATAGTAGACATAATA
GCAACAGACATACAAACTAAAGAATTACAAAAACAAATTACAAAAATTCAAAATTTTCGGGTTTATTACA
GGGACAGCAGAGATCCACTTTGGCGCCGGCTCGAGGGGGCCCGGGGTTATTAATAGTAATCAATTACGGG
GTCATTAGTTCATAGCCCATATATGGAGTTCCGCGTTACATAACTTACGGTAAATGGCCCGCCTGGCTGA
CCGCCCAACGACCCCCGCCCATTGACGTCAATAATGACGTATGTTCCCATAGTAACGCCAATAGGGACTT
TCCATTGACGTCAATGGGTGGAGTATTTACGGTAAACTGCCCACTTGGCAGTACATCAAGTGTATCATAT
GCCAAGTACGCCCCCTATTGACGTCAATGACGGTAAATGGCCCGCCTGGCATTATGCCCAGTACATGACC
TTATGGGACTTTCCTACTTGGCAGTACATCTACGTATTAGTCATCGCTATTACCATGGTGATGCGGTTTT
GGCAGTACATCAATGGGCGTGGATAGCGGTTTGACTCACGGGGATTTCCAAGTCTCCACCCCATTGACGT
CAATGGGAGTTTGTTTTGGCACCAAAATCAACGGGACTTTCCAAAATGTCGTAACAACTCCGCCCCATTG
ACGCAAATGGGCGGTAGGCGTGTACGGTGGGAGGTCTATATAAGCAGAGCTCTCTGGCTAACTGTCGGGA
TCAACAAGTTTGTACAAAAAAGCAGGCTCCGAATTCACCGGTGCCGCCACCATGGACTACAAGGATCACG
ACGGTGACTATAAGGATCATGACATCGACTATAAGGACGATGACGATAAGATCGATGGCGGAGGCGGATC
TTCCGGTGCCGCCACCATGACTTTGGAGGAATTCTCGGCTGGAGAGCAGAAGACCGAAAGGATGGATAAG
GTGGGGGATGCCCTGGAGGAAGTGCTCAGCAAAGCCCTGAGTCAGCGCACGATCACTGTCGGGGTGTACG
AAGCGGCCAAGCTGCTCAACGTCGACCCCGATAACGTGGTGTTGTGCCTGCTGGCGGCGGACGAGGACGA
CGACAGAGATGTGGCTCTGCAGATCCACTTCACCCTGATCCAGGCGTTTTGCTGCGAGAACGACATCAAC
ATCCTGCGCGTCAGCAACCCGGGCCGGCTGGCGGAGCTCCTGCTCTTGGAGACCGACGCTGGCCCCGCGG
CGAGCGAGGGCGCCGAGCAGCCCCCGGACCTGCACTGCGTGCTGGTGACGAATCCACATTCATCTCAATG
GAAGGATCCTGCCTTAAGTCAACTTATTTGTTTTTGCCGGGAAAGTCGCTACATGGATCAATGGGTTCCA
GTGATTAATCTCCCTGAACGGTCTAGAACCGGTGCCGCCACCATGATCGATGGCGGAGGCGGATCTGATC
CAAAAAAGAAGAGAAAGGTAGATCCAAAAAAGAAGAGAAAGGTAGATCCAAAAAAGAAGAGAAAGGTAGG
ATCTACCGGATCTAGAAACGATGGTGGTGGTGGAAGCGGGGGTGGGGGCAGCGGTGGAGGGGGAAGCGGG
CGCGCCGGGATCCTCCCCCCCAAGAAAAAGAGGAAGGTATCTAGAGGCCGCAGCCGCCTTTTGGAAGATT
TTCGAAACAACCGGTACCCCAATTTACAACTGCGGGAGATTGCTGGACATATAATGGAATTTTCCCAAGA
CCAGCATGGGTCCAGATTCATTCAGCTGAAACTGGAGCGTGCCACACCAGCTGAGCGCCAGCTTGTCTTC
AATGAAATCCTCCAGGCTGCCTACCAACTCATGGTGGATGTGTTTGGTAATTACGTCATTCAGAAGTTCT
TTGAATTTGGCAGTCTTGAACAGAAGCTGGCTTTGGCAGAACGGATTCGAGGCCACGTCCTGTCATTGGC
ACTACAGATGTATGGCAGCCGTGTTATCGAGAAAGCTCTTGAGTTTATTCCTTCAGACCAGCAGAATGAG
ATGGTTCGGGAACTAGATGGCCATGTCTTGAAGTGTGTGAAAGATCAGAATGGCAATCACGTGGTTCAGA
AATGCATTGAATGTGTACAGCCCCAGTCTTTGCAATTTATCATCGACGCGTTTAAGGGACAGGTATTTGC
CTTATCCACACATCCTTATGGCTGCCGAGTGATTCAGAGAATCCTGGAGCACTGTCTCCCTGACCAGACA
CTCCCTATTTTAGAGGAGCTTCACCAGCACACAGAGCAGCTGGTACAGGATCAATATGGAAATTATGTAA
TCCAACATGTACTGGAGCACGGTCGTCCTGAGGATAAAAGCAAAATTGTAGCAGAAATCCGAGGCAATGT
ACTTGTATTGAGTCAGCACAAATTTGCAAGCAATGTTGTGGAGAAGTGTGTTACTCACGCCTCACGTACG
GAGCGCGCTGTGCTCATCGACGAGGTGTGCACCATGAACGACGGTCCCCACAGTGCCTTATACACCATGA
TGAAGGACCAGTATGCCAACTACGTGGTCCAGAAGATGATTGACGTGGCGGAGCCAGGCCAGCGGAAGAT
CGTCATGCATAAGATCCGGCCCCACATCGCAACTCTTCGTAAGTACACCTATGGCAAGCACATTCTGGCC
AAGCTGGAGAAGTACTACATGAAGAACGGTGTTGACTTAGGGGACCCAAAGAAGAAGCGCAAAGTGGATC
CTAAAAAGAAAAGAAAGGTAGGCGGCCGCGGGGGAGGCGGTTCCGGTGGCGGCGGAAGCGGAGGTGGAGG
ATCAGGGCCGGCCGAACTGCCCACCTGCAGCTGTCTTGATCGAGTTATACAAAAAGACAAAGGCCCATAT
TATACACACCTTGGGGCAGGACCAAGTGTTGCTGCTGTCAGGGAAATCATGGAGAATAGGTATGGTCAAA
AAGGAAACGCAATAAGGATAGAAATAGTAGTGTACACCGGTAAAGAAGGGAAAAGCTCTCATGGGTGTCC
AATTGCTAAGTGGGTTTTAAGAAGAAGCAGTGATGAAGAAAAAGTTCTTTGTTTGGTCCGGCAGCGTACA
GGCCACCACTGTCCAACTGCTGTGATGGTGGTGCTCATCATGGTGTGGGATGGCATCCCTCTTCCAATGG
CCGACCGGCTATACACAGAGCTCACAGAGAATCTAAAGTCATACAATGGGCACCCTACCGACAGAAGATG
CACCCTCAATGAAAATCGTACCTGTACATGTCAAGGAATTGATCCAGAGACTTGTGGAGCTTCATTCTCT
TTTGGCTGTTCATGGAGTATGTACTTTAATGGCTGTAAGTTTGGTAGAAGCCCAAGCCCCAGAAGATTTA
GAATTGATCCAAGCTCTCCCTTACATGAAAAAAACCTTGAAGATAACTTACAGAGTTTGGCTACACGATT
AGCTCCAATTTATAAGCAGTATGCTCCAGTAGCTTACCAAAATCAGGTGGAATATGAAAATGTTGCCCGA
GAATGTCGGCTTGGCAGCAAGGAAGGTCGTCCCTTCTCTGGGGTCACTGCTTGCCTGGACTTCTGTGCTC
ATCCCCACAGGGACATTCACAACATGAATAATGGAAGCACTGTGGTTTGTACCTTAACTCGAGAAGATAA
CCGCTCTTTGGGTGTTATTCCTCAAGATGAGCAGCTCCATGTGCTACCTCTTTATAAGCTTTCAGACACA
GATGAGTTTGGCTCCAAGGAAGGAATGGAAGCCAAGATCAAATCTGGGGCCATCGAGGTCCTGGCACCCC
GCCGCAAAAAAAGAACGTGTTTCACTCAGCCTGTTCCCCGTTCTGGAAAGAAGAGGGCTGCGATGATGAC
AGAGGTTCTTGCACATAAGATAAGGGCAGTGGAAAAGAAACCTATTCCCCGAATCAAGCGGAAGAATAAC
TCAACAACAACAAACAACAGTAAGCCTTCGTCACTGCCAACCTTAGGGAGTAACACTGAGACCGTGCAAC
CTGAAGTAAAAAGTGAAACCGAACCCCATTTTATCTTAAAAAGTTCAGACAACACTAAAACTTATTCGCT
GATGCCATCCGCTCCTCACCCAGTGAAAGAGGCATCTCCAGGCTTCTCCTGGTCCCCGAAGACTGCTTCA
GCCACACCAGCTCCACTGAAGAATGACGCAACAGCCTCATGCGGGTTTTCAGAAAGAAGCAGCACTCCCC
ACTGTACGATGCCTTCGGGAAGACTCAGTGGTGCCAATGCAGCTGCTGCTGATGGCCCTGGCATTTCACA
GCTTGGCGAAGTGGCTCCTCTCCCCACCCTGTCTGCTCCTGTGATGGAGCCCCTCATTAATTCTGAGCCT
TCCACTGGTGTGACTGAGCCGCTAACGCCTCATCAGCCAAACCACCAGCCCTCCTTCCTCACCTCTCCTC
AAGACCTTGCCTCTTCTCCAATGGAAGAAGATGAGCAGCATTCTGAAGCAGATGAGCCTCCATCAGACGA
ACCCCTATCTGATGACCCCCTGTCACCTGCTGAGGAGAAATTGCCCCACATTGATGAGTATTGGTCAGAC
AGTGAGCACATCTTTTTGGATGCAAATATTGGTGGGGTGGCCATCGCACCTGCTCACGGCTCGGTTTTGA
TTGAGTGTGCCCGGCGAGAGCTGCACGCTACCACTCCTGTTGAGCACCCCAACCGTAATCATCCAACCCG
CCTCTCCCTTGTCTTTTACCAGCACAAAAACCTAAATAAGCCCCAACATGGTTTTGAACTAAACAAGATT
AAGTTTGAGGCTAAAGAAGCTAAGAATAAGAAAATGAAGGCCTCAGAGCAAAAAGACCAGGCAGCTAATG
AAGGTCCAGAACAGTCCTCTGAAGTAAATGAATTGAACCAAATTCCTTCTCATAAAGCATTAACATTAAC
CCATGACAATGTTGTCACCGTGTCCCCTTATGCTCTCACACACGTTGCGGGGCCCTATAACCATTGGGTC
ATCGATTGATTAATTAAGAATTCGACCCAGCTTTCTTGTACAAAGTGGTTGGTAAGCCTATCCCTAACCC
TCTCCTCGGTCTCGATTCTACGTAGTAATGAGCTAGCGCTAACCGGTGGCGCGTTAAGTCGACAATCAAC
CTCTGGATTACAAAATTTGTGAAAGATTGACTGGTATTCTTAACTATGTTGCTCCTTTTACGCTATGTGG
ATACGCTGCTTTAATGCCTTTGTATCATGCTATTGCTTCCCGTATGGCTTTCATTTTCTCCTCCTTGTAT
AAATCCTGGTTGCTGTCTCTTTATGAGGAGTTGTGGCCCGTTGTCAGGCAACGTGGCGTGGTGTGCACTG
TGTTTGCTGACGCAACCCCCACTGGTTGGGGCATTGCCACCACCTGTCAGCTCCTTTCCGGGACTTTCGC
TTTCCCCCTCCCTATTGCCACGGCGGAACTCATCGCCGCCTGCCTTGCCCGCTGCTGGACAGGGGCTCGG
CTGTTGGGCACTGACAATTCCGTGGTGTTGTCGGGGAAATCATCGTCCTTTCCTTGGCTGCTCGCCTGTG
TTGCCACCTGGATTCTGCGCGGGACGTCCTTCTGCTACGTCCCTTCGGCCCTCAATCCAGCGGACCTTCC
TTCCCGCGGCCTGCTGCCGGCTCTGCGGCCTCTTCCGCGTCTTCGCCTTCGCCCTCAGACGAGTCGGATC
TCCCTTTGGGCCGCCTCCCCGCGTCGACTTTAAGACCAATGACTTACAAGGCAGCTGTAGATCTTAGCCA
CTTTTTAAAAGAAAAGGGGGGACTGGAAGGGCTAATTCACTCCCAACGAAGACAAGATCTGCTTTTTGCT
TGTACTGGGTCTCTCTGGTTAGACCAGATCTGAGCCTGGGAGCTCTCTGGCTAACTAGGGAACCCACTGC
TTAAGCCTCAATAAAGCTTGCCTTGAGTGCTTCAAGTAGTGTGTGCCCGTCTGTTGTGTGACTCTGGTAA
CTAGAGATCCCTCAGACCCTTTTAGTCAGTGTGGAAAATCTCTAGCAGTACGTATAGTAGTTCATGTCAT
CTTATTATTCAGTATTTATAACTTGCAAAGAAATGAATATCAGAGAGTGAGAGGAACTTGTTTATTGCAG
CTTATAATGGTTACAAATAAAGCAATAGCATCACAAATTTCACAAATAAAGCATTTTTTTCACTGCATTC
TAGTTGTGGTTTGTCCAAACTCATCAATGTATCTTATCATGTCTGGCTCTAGCTATCCCGCCCCTAACTC
CGCCCATCCCGCCCCTAACTCCGCCCAGTTCCGCCCATTCTCCGCCCCATGGCTGACTAATTTTTTTTAT
TTATGCAGAGGCCGAGGCCGCCTCGGCCTCTGAGCTATTCCAGAAGTAGTGAGGAGGCTTTTTTGGAGGC
CTAGGGACGTACCCAATTCGCCCTATAGTGAGTCGTATTACGCGCGCTCACTGGCCGTCGTTTTACAACG
TCGTGACTGGGAAAACCCTGGCGTTACCCAACTTAATCGCCTTGCAGCACATCCCCCTTTCGCCAGCTGG
CGTAATAGCGAAGAGGCCCGCACCGATCGCCCTTCCCAACAGTTGCGCAGCCTGAATGGCGAATGGG
[124 nt withheld, positions 10498-10621]
C
[91 nt withheld, positions 10623-10713]
A
[49 nt withheld, positions 10715-10763]
CCTTTGACGTTGGAGTCCACGTTCTTT
[37 nt withheld, positions 10791-10827]
ACCCTATCTCGGTCTATTCTTTTGATTTATAAGGGATTTTGCCGATTTCGGCCTATTGGTTAAAAAATGA
GCTGATTTAACAAAAATTTAACGCGAATTTTAACAAAATATTAACGCTTACAATTTAGGTGGCACTTTTC
GGGGAAATGTGCGCGGAACCCCTATTTGTTTATTTTTCTAAATACATTCAAATATGTATCCGCTCATGAG
ACAATAACCCTGATAAATGCTTCAATAATATTGAAAAAGGAAGAGTATGAGTATTCAACATTTCCGTGTC
GCCCTTATTCCCTTTTTTGCGGCATTTTGCCTTCCTGTTTTTGCTCACCCAGAAACGCTGGTGAAAGTAA
AAGATGCTGAAGATCAGTTGGGTGCACGAGTGGGTTACATCGAACTGGATCTCAACAGCGGTAAGATCCT
TGAGAGTTTTCGCCCCGAAGAACGTTTTCCAATGATGAGCACTTTTAAAGTTCTGCTATGTGGCGCGGTA
TTATCCCGTATTGACGCCGGGCAAGAGCAACTCGGTCGCCGCATACACTATTCTCAGAATGACTTGGTTG
AGTACTCACCAGTCACAGAAAAGCATCTTACGGATGGCATGACAGTAAGAGAATTATGCAGTGCTGCCAT
AACCATGAGTGATAACACTGCGGCCAACTTACTTCTGACAACGATCGGAGGACCGAAGGAGCTAACCGCT
TTTTTGCACAACATGGGGGATCATGTAACTCGCCTTGATCGTTGGGAACCGGAGCTGAATGAAGCCATAC
CAAACGACGAGCGTGACACCACGATGCCTGTAGCAATGGCAACAACGTTGCGCAAACTATTAACTGGCGA
ACTACTTACTCTAGCTTCCCGGCAACAATTAATAGACTGGATGGAGGCGGATAAAGTTGCAGGACCACTT
CTGCGCTCGGCCCTTCCGGCTGGCTGGTTTATTGCTGATAAATCTGGAGCCGGTGAGCGTGGGTCTCGCG
GTATCATTGCAGCACTGGGGCCAGATGGTAAGCCCTCCCGTATCGTAGTTATCTACACGACGGGGAGTCA
GGCAACTATGGATGAACGAAATAGACAGATCGCTGAGATAGGTGCCTCACTGATTAAGCATTGGTAACTG
TCAGACCAAGTTTACTCATATATACTTTAGATTGATTTAAAACTTCATTTTTAATTTAAAAGGATCTAGG
TGAAGATCCTTTTTGATAATCTCATGACCAAAATCCCTTAACGTGAGTTTTCGTTCCACTGAGCGTCAGA
CCCCGTAGAAAAGATCAAAGGATCTTC
